Addgene plasmid #71869: pRK5-HA-SLC38A9.1
Purpose: overexpression
Depositing lab: David Sabatini. Depositing organization: Whitehead Institute for Biomedical Research. Publication: Metabolism. Lysosomal amino acid transporter SLC38A9 signals arginine sufficiency to mTORC1. Wang S, Tsun ZY, Wolfson RL, Shen K, Wyant GA, Plovanich ME, Yuan ED, Jones TD, Chantranupong L, Comb W, Wang T, Bar-Peled L, Zoncu R, Straub C, Kim C, Park J, Sabatini BL, Sabatini DM. Science. 2015 Jan 9;347(6218):188-94. doi: 10.1126/science.1257132. Epub 2015 Jan 7. PubMed 25567906.
Backbone
  Vector backbone: pRK5
  Vector type: Mammalian Expression
Growth in bacteria
  Bacterial resistance: Ampicillin, 100 μg/mL
  Growth temperature: 37°C
  Growth strain: DH5alpha
  Copy number: Unknown
Gene/Insert
  Gene/Insert name: SLC38A9.1 (alt name: URLC11)
  Species: H. sapiens (human)
  Insert size (bp): 1686
  Mutation: codon optimized
  GenBank ID: NM_173514.3
  Entrez Gene: SLC38A9 (a.k.a. URLC11)
  Promoter: CMV
  Tag / fusion protein: HA (N terminal on backbone)
  Cloning method: Restriction Enzyme; 5′ cloning site Sal1 (unknown if destroyed); 3′ cloning site Not1 (unknown if destroyed)
  Sequencing primers: 5′ SP6 : ATT TAG GTG ACA CTA TAG; 3′ pRK5-3': TGT AAC CAT TAT AAG CTG
Terms and licenses: Academic/Nonprofit Terms; Industry Terms: Not Available to Industry
How to cite: pRK5-HA-SLC38A9.1 was a gift from David Sabatini (Addgene plasmid # 71869 ; http://n2t.net/addgene:71869 ; RRID:Addgene_71869)
