[The description below was written by a language model from this plasmid's Addgene catalogue record.]
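Description:
pRK5-HA-SLC38A9.1 is a mammalian expression plasmid built on the pRK5 backbone and intended for overexpression of human SLC38A9 isoform 1 (also known as URLC11) in cultured cells. It is propagated in E. coli under ampicillin selection. The record does not state the copy number, does not list a bacterial origin of replication, and describes no mammalian selection marker, so as far as the record shows the plasmid is suited to transient transfection rather than drug-selected stable expression.

The insert is a 1686 bp coding sequence corresponding to the human SLC38A9.1 transcript. It has been codon optimized, so the nucleotide sequence differs from the native reference while presumably encoding the same protein. It was placed between SalI and NotI sites downstream of the CMV promoter, a strong constitutive promoter widely used for high-level expression in mammalian cells. An HA epitope tag supplied by the backbone is fused to the N terminus of the protein, which allows detection by immunoblotting or immunofluorescence and recovery by anti-HA immunoprecipitation without needing an antibody against SLC38A9 itself. The use of an SP6 sequencing primer on the 5′ side suggests that an SP6 promoter lies upstream of the insert.

The associated publication identifies SLC38A9 as a lysosomal amino acid transporter that signals arginine sufficiency to mTORC1. This construct therefore fits experiments that overexpress tagged SLC38A9.1 to examine its localization, its binding partners, or its effects on amino acid-dependent mTORC1 signaling. No annotated feature table was provided, so other backbone elements such as the polyadenylation signal cannot be confirmed from the record.
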