>Addgene plasmid #71869 | pRK5-HA-SLC38A9.1 | depositor partial sequence | sequence record 133327 | insert
ATGGCTAACATGAACAGTGACTCAAGACATCTGGGAACAAGCGAGGTGGACCACGAGCGGGACCCTGGCC
CTATGAACATTCAGTTTGAGCCCTCCGACCTGCGGTCTAAGAGACCCTTCTGCATCGAACCTACCAACAT
TGTGAACGTCAATCACGTGATCCAGAGGGTCAGTGATCATGCATCAGCCATGAATAAGCGAATTCACTAC
TATTCCCGGCTGACCACACCCGCTGACAAAGCACTGATCGCCCCTGATCATGTGGTCCCAGCACCCGAGG
AATGTTACGTGTATAGCCCTCTGGGATCCGCCTACAAGCTGCAGAGCTACACCGAGGGGTATGGAAAAAA
CACATCCCTGGTGACTATTTTTATGATCTGGAATACCATGATGGGGACAAGTATTCTGTCAATCCCATGG
GGAATCAAGCAGGCCGGGTTCACTACCGGAATGTGCGTGATCATTCTGATGGGCCTGCTGACCCTGTACT
GCTGTTATAGGGTGGTCAAATCTCGCACAATGATGTTTTCACTGGACACAACTAGCTGGGAGTACCCCGA
TGTGTGTCGGCACTATTTTGGAAGCTTCGGCCAGTGGAGCTCCCTGCTGTTCAGCCTGGTGTCCCTGATT
GGCGCTATGATCGTGTACTGGGTCCTGATGAGCAACTTCCTGTTTAATACCGGGAAGTTCATCTTTAACT
TCATCCACCATATCAACGACACCGATACAATCCTGTCTACAAACAATAGTAACCCTGTGATTTGCCCATC
TGCCGGAAGTGGCGGGCATCCAGACAACTCTAGTATGATCTTTTACGCTAATGATACTGGCGCACAGCAG
TTCGAGAAGTGGTGGGACAAAAGCAGAACCGTGCCCTTTTATCTGGTCGGCCTGCTGCTGCCTCTGCTGA
ACTTTAAGTCCCCATCTTTCTTTAGTAAATTCAATATCCTGGGGACAGTGTCAGTCCTGTACCTGATTTT
TCTGGTGACTTTCAAAGCAGTCCGCCTGGGATTCCACCTGGAATTTCATTGGTTCATCCCAACTGAGTTC
TTTGTGCCCGAAATTCGATTTCAGTTCCCACAGCTGACTGGAGTGCTGACCCTGGCCTTCTTTATCCACA
ATTGCATCATTACACTGCTGAAGAACAATAAGAAACAGGAGAACAATGTGCGGGACCTGTGTATCGCTTA
TATGCTGGTCACTCTGACCTACCTGTATATTGGGGTGCTGGTCTTTGCATCATTCCCTAGCCCCCCTCTG
TCTAAAGATTGTATCGAACAGAACTTTCTGGACAATTTCCCATCAAGCGATACACTGAGTTTCATTGCCA
GAATCTTTCTGCTGTTCCAGATGATGACTGTGTACCCCCTGCTGGGGTATCTGGCTAGGGTCCAGCTGCT
GGGCCACATTTTTGGGGATATCTACCCTAGCATTTTCCATGTGCTGATCCTGAACCTGATCATTGTGGGC
GCCGGGGTCATCATGGCTTGCTTCTACCCTAATATTGGAGGCATCATTAGGTATTCCGGAGCCGCTTGTG
GCCTGGCTTTTGTGTTCATCTACCCATCCCTGATCTACATCATTTCTCTGCACCAGGAGGAACGCCTGAC
CTGGCCCAAGCTGATCTTTCATGTGTTCATCATTATCCTGGGCGTGGCAAACCTGATTGTCCAGTTCTTT
ATGTGA
