>Addgene plasmid #71869 | pRK5-HA-SLC38A9.1 | addgene partial sequence | sequence record 135284 | SP6 5'-ATTTAGGTGACACTATAG-3'
CCTCGGTTCTATCGATTGAATTCCCGAACCGACAGTCGGTCTCTTCACCAAGGCCATTCGCGCCACCATG
GGCTACCCCTATGATGTGCCTGACTACGCAGATCTCAATGGTGGTGGTGGTGGGTCGACAATGGCTAACA
TGAACAGTGACTCAAGACATCTGGGAACAAGCGAGGTGGACCACGAGCGGGACCCTGGCCCTATGAACAT
TCAGTTTGAGCCCTCCGACCTGCGGTCTAAGAGACCCTTCTGCATCGAACCTACCAACATTGTGAACGTC
AATCACGTGATCCAGAGGGTCAGTGATCATGCATCAGCCATGAATAAGCGAATTCACTACTATTCCCGGC
TGACCACACCCGCTGACAAAGCACTGATCGCCCCTGATCATGTGGTCCCAGCACCCGAGGAATGTTACGT
GTATAGCCCTCTGGGATCCGCCTACAAGCTGCAGAGCTACACCGAGGGGTATGGAAAAAACACATCCCTG
GTGACTATTTTTATGATCTGGAATACCATGATGGGGACAAGTATTCTGTCAATCCCATGGGGAATCAAGC
AGGCCGGGTTCACTACCGGAATGTGCGTGATCATTCTGATGGGCCTGCTGACCCTGTACTGCTGTTATAG
GGTGGTCAAATCTCGCACAATGATGTTTTCACTGGACACAACTAGCTGGGAGTACCCCGATGTGTGTCGG
CACTATTTTGGAAGCTTCGGCCAGTGGAGCTCCCTGCTGTTCAGCCTGGTGTCCCTGATTGGCGCTATGA
TCGTGTACTGGGTCCTGATGAGCAACTTCCTGTTTAATACCGGGAAGTTCATCTTTAACTTCATCCACCA
TATCAACGACACCGATACAATCCTGTCTACAAACAATAGTAACCCTGTGATTTGCCCATCTGCCGGAAGT
GGCGGGCATCCAGACAACTCTAGTATGATCTTTTACGCTAATGATACTGGCGCACAGCAGTTCGAGAAG
