>Addgene plasmid #71869 | pRK5-HA-SLC38A9.1 | addgene partial sequence | sequence record 135285 | SV40pA-R 5'-GAAATTTGTGATGCTATTGC-3'
ACAGTTGGGCCATGGCGGCCAAGCTGGGGATCCTTACTTACTTAGCGGCCGCTCACATAAAGAACTGGAC
AATCAGGTTTGCCACGCCCAGGATAATGATGAACACATGAAAGATCAGCTTGGGCCAGGTCAGGCGTTCC
TCCTGGTGCAGAGAAATGATGTAGATCAGGGATGGGTAGATGAACACAAAAGCCAGGCCACAAGCGGCTC
CGGAATACCTAATGATGCCTCCAATATTAGGGTAGAAGCAAGCCATGATGACCCCGGCGCCCACAATGAT
CAGGTTCAGGATCAGCACATGGAAAATGCTAGGGTAGATATCCCCAAAAATGTGGCCCAGCAGCTGGACC
CTAGCCAGATACCCCAGCAGGGGGTACACAGTCATCATCTGGAACAGCAGAAAGATTCTGGCAATGAAAC
TCAGTGTATCGCTTGATGGGAAATTGTCCAGAAAGTTCTGTTCGATACAATCTTTAGACAGAGGGGGGCT
AGGGAATGATGCAAAGACCAGCACCCCAATATACAGGTAGGTCAGAGTGACCAGCATATAAGCGATACAC
AGGTCCCGCACATTGTTCTCCTGTTTCTTATTGTTCTTCAGCAGTGTAATGATGCAATTGTGGATAAAGA
AGGCCAGGGTCAGCACTCCAGTCAGCTGTGGGAACTGAAATCGAATTTCGGGCACAAAGAACTCAGTTGG
GATGAACCAATGAAATTCCAGGTGGAATCCCAGGCGGACTGCTTTGAAAGTCACCAGAAAAATCAGGTAC
AGGACTGACACTGTCCCCAGGATATTGAATTTACTAAAGAAAGATGGGGACTTAAAGTTCAGCAGAGGCA
GCAGCAGGCCGACCAGATAAAAGGGCACGGTTCTGCTTTTGTCCCACCACTTCTCGAACT
